>Addgene plasmid #136855 | pEBTetBl-CLIP-Centrin3 | addgene full sequence | sequence record 276294 | Addgene NGS Result
TTGTACAAAGTGGTGATGGCAGCTAGCGGCGCGCCCGGCCGCTCGAGTCTAGAGGGCCCGTTTAAACCCG
CTGATCAGCCTCGACTGTGCCTTCTAGTTGCCAGCCATCTGTTGTTTGCCCCTCCCCCGTGCCTTCCTTG
ACCCTGGAAGGTGCCACTCCCACTGTCCTTTCCTAATAAAATGAGGAAATTGCATCGCATTGTCTGAGTA
GGTGTCATTCTATTCTGGGGGGTGGGGTGGGGCAGGACAGCAAGGGGGAGGATTGGGAAGACAATAGCAG
GCTAGAGGATCGATCCCCGCCCCGGACGAACTAAACCTGACTACGACATCTCTGCCCCTTCTTCGCGGGG
CAGTGCATGTAATCCCTTCAGTTGGTTGGTACAACTTGCCAACTGGGCCCTGTTCCACATGTGACACGGG
GGGGGACCAAACACAAAGGGGTTCTCTGACTGTAGTTGACATCCTTATAAATGGATGTGCACATTTGCCA
ACACTGAGTGGCTTTCATCCTGGAGCAGACTTTGCAGTCTGTGGACTGCAACACAACATTGCCTTTATGT
GTAACTCTTGGCTGAAGCTCTTACACCAATGCTGGGGGACATGTACCTCCCAGGGGCCCAGGAAGACTAC
GGGAGGCTACACCAACGTCAATCAGAGGGGCCTGTGTAGCTACCGATAAGCGGACCCTCAAGAGGGCATT
AGCAATAGTGTTTATAAGGCCCCCTTGTTAACCCTAAACGGGTAGCATATGCTTCCCGGGTAGTAGTATA
TACTATCCAGACTAACCCTAATTCAATAGCATATGTTACCCAACGGGAAGCATATGCTATCGAATTAGGG
TTAGTAAAAGGGTCCTAAGGAACAGCGATATCTCCCACCCCATGAGCTGTCACGGTTTTATTTACATGGG
GTCAGGATTCCACGAGGGTAGTGAACCATTTTAGTCACAAGGGCAGTGGCTGAAGATCAAGGAGCGGGCA
GTGAACTCTCCTGAATCTTCGCCTGCTTCTTCATTCTCCTTCGTTTAGCTAATAGAATAACTGCTGAGTT
GTGAACAGTAAGGTGTATGTGAGGTGCTCGAAAACAAGGTTTCAGGTGACGCCCCCAGAATAAAATTTGG
ACGGGGGGTTCAGTGGTGGCATTGTGCTATGACACCAATATAACCCTCACAAACCCCTTGGGCAATAAAT
ACTAGTGTAGGAATGAAACATTCTGAATATCTTTAACAATAGAAATCCATGGGGTGGGGACAAGCCGTAA
AGACTGGATGTCCATCTCACACGAATTTATGGCTATGGGCAACACATAATCCTAGTGCAATATGATACTG
GGGTTATTAAGATGTGTCCCAGGCAGGGACCAAGACAGGTGAACCATGTTGTTACACTCTATTTGTAACA
AGGGGAAAGAGAGTGGACGCCGACAGCAGCGGACTCCACTGGTTGTCTCTAACACCCCCGAAAATTAAAC
GGGGCTCCACGCCAATGGGGCCCATAAACAAAGACAAGTGGCCACTCTTTTTTTTGAAATTGTGGAGTGG
GGGCACGCGTCAGCCCCCACACGCCGCCCTGCGGTTTTGGACTGTAAAATAAGGGTGTAATAACTTGGCT
GATTGTAACCCCGCTAACCACTGCGGTCAAACCACTTGCCCACAAAACCACTAATGGCACCCCGGGGAAT
ACCTGCATAAGTAGGTGGGCGGGCCAAGATAGGGGCGCGATTGCTGCGATCTGGAGGACAAATTACACAC
ACTTGCGCCTGAGCGCCAAGCACAGGGTTGTTGGTCCTCATATTCACGAGGTCGCTGAGAGCACGGTGGG
CTAATGTTGCCATGGGTAGCATATACTACCCAAATATCTGGATAGCATATGCTATCCTAATCTATATCTG
GGTAGCATAGGCTATCCTAATCTATATCTGGGTAGTATATGCTATCCTAATCTGTATCCGGGTAGCATAT
GCTATCCTAATAGAGATTAGGGTAGTATATGCTATCCTAATTTATATCTGGGTAGCATATACTACCCAAA
TATCTGGATAGCATATGCTATCCTAATCTATATCTGGGTAGCATATGCTATCCTAATCTATATCTGGGTA
GCATAGGCTATCCTAATCTATATCTGGGTAGCATATGCTATCCTAATCTATATCTGGGTAGTATATGCTA
TCCTAATTTATATCTGGGTAGCATAGGCTATCCTAATCTATATCTGGGTAGCATATGCTATCCTAATCTA
TATCTGGGTAGTATATGCTATCCTAATCTGTATCCGGGTAGCATATGCTATCCTCATGCATATACAGTCA
GCATATGATACCCAGTAGTAGAGTGGGAGTGCTATCCTTTGCATATGCCGCCACCTCCCAAGGGGGCGTG
AATTTTCGCTGCTTGTCCTTTTCCTGCTGGTTGCTCCCATTCTTAGGTGAATTTAAGGAGGCCAGGCTAA
AGCCGTCGCATGTCTGATTGCTCACCAGGTAAATGTCGCTAATGTTTTCCAACGCGAGAAGGTGTTGAGC
GCGGAGCTGAGTGACGTGACAACATGGGTATGCCCAATTGCCCCATGTTGGGAGGACGAAAATGGTGACA
AGACAGATGGCCAGAAATACACCAACAGCACGCATGATGTCTACTGGGGATTTATTCTTTAGTGCGGGGG
AATACACGGCTTTTAATACGATTGAGGGCGTCTCCTAACAAGTTACATCACTCCTGCCCTTCCTCACCCT
CATCTCCATCACCTCCTTCATCTCCGTCATCTCCGTCATCACCCTCCGCGGCAGCCCCTTCCACCATAGG
TGGAAACCAGGGAGGCAAATCTACTCCATCGTCAAAGCTGCACACAGTCACCCTGATATTGCAGGTAGGA
GCGGGCTTTGTCATAACAAGGTCCTTAATCGCATCCTTCAAAACCTCAGCAAATATATGAGTTTGTAAAA
AGACCATGAAATAACAGACAATGGACTCCCTTAGCGGGCCAGGTTGTGGGCCGGGTCCAGGGGCCATTCC
AAAGGGGAGACGACTCAATGGTGTAAGACGACATTGTGGAATAGCAAGGGCAGTTCCTCGCCTTAGGTTG
TAAAGGGAGGTCTTACTACCTCCATATACGAACACACCGGCGACCCAAGTTCCTTCGTCGGTAGTCCTTT
CTACGTGACTCCTAGCCAGGAGAGCTCTTAAACCTTCTGCAATGTTCTCAAATTTCGGGTTGGAACCTCC
TTGACCACGATGCTTTCCAAACCACCCTCCTTTTTTGCGCCTGCCTCCATCACCCTGACCCCGGGGTCCA
GTGCTTGGGCCTTCTCCTGGGTCATCTGCGGGGCCCTGCTCTATCGCTCCCGGGGGCACGTCAGGCTCAC
CATCTGGGCCACCTTCTTGGTGGTATTCAAAATAATCGGCTTCCCCTACAGGGTGGAAAAATGGCCTTCT
ACCTGGAGGGGGCCTGCGCGGTGGAGACCCGGATGATGATGACTGACTACTGGGACTCCTGGGCCTCTTT
TCTCCACGTCCACGACCTCTCCCCCTGGCTCTTTCACGACTTCCCCCCCTGGCTCTTTCACGTCCTCTAC
CCCGGCGGCCTCCACTACCTCCTCGACCCCGGCCTCCACTACCTCCTCGACCCCGGCCTCCACTGCCTCC
TCGACCCCGGCCTCCACCTCCTGCTCCTGCCCCTCCTGCTCCTGCCCCTCCTCCTGCTCCTGCCCCTCCT
GCCCCTCCTGCTCCTGCCCCTCCTGCCCCTCCTGCTCCTGCCCCTCCTGCCCCTCCTGCTCCTGCCCCTC
CTGCCCCTCCTCCTGCTCCTGCCCCTCCTGCCCCTCCTCCTGCTCCTGCCCCTCCTGCCCCTCCTGCTCC
TSCCCCTCCTGCCCCTCCTGCTCCTGCCCCTCCTGCCCCTCCTGCTCCTGCCCCTCCTGCTCCTGCCCCT
CCTGCTCCTGCCCCTCCTGCTCCTGCCCCTCCTGCCCCTCCTGCCCCTCCTCCTGCTCCTGCCCCTCCTG
CTCCTGCCCCTCCTGCCCCTCCTGCCCCTCCTGCTCCTGCCCCYCCTCCTSCTCCTGCCCCTCCTGCCCC
TCCTGCCCCTCCTCCTGCTCCTGCCCCTCCTGCCCCTCCTCCTGCTCCTGCCCCTCCTCCTGCTCCTGCC
CCTCCTSCCCCTCCTGCCCCTCCTCCTGCTCCTGCCCCTCCTGCCCCTCCTCCTGCTCCTGCCCCTCCTC
CTGCTCCTGCCCCTCCTGCCCCTCCTGCCCCTCCTCCTGCTCCTGCCCCTCCTCCTGCTCCTGCCCCTCC
TGCCCCTCCTGCCCCTCCTGCCCCTCCTCCTGCTCCTGCCCCTCCTCCTGCTCCTGCCCCTCCTGCTCCT
GCCCCTCCCGCTCCTGCTCCTGCTCCTGTTCCACCGTGGGTCCCTTTGCAGCCAATGCAACTTGGACGTT
TTTGGGGTCTCCGGACACCATCTCTATGTCTTGGCCCTGATCCTGAGCCGCCCGGGGCTCCTGGTCTTCC
GCCTCCTCGTCCTCGTCCTCTTCCCCGTCCTCGTCCATGGTTATCACCCCCTCTTCTTTGAGGTCCACTG
CCGCCGGAGCCTTCTGGTCCAGATGTGTCTCCCTTCTCTCCTAGGCCATTTCCAGGTCCTGTACCTGGCC
CCTCGTCAGACATGATTCACACTAAAAGAGATCAATAGACATCTTTATTAGACGACGCTCAGTGAATACA
GGGAGTGCAGACTCCTGCCCCCTCCAACAGCCCCCCCACCCTCATCCCCTTCATGGTCGCTGTCAGACAG
ATCCAGGTCTGAAAATTCCCCATCCTCCGAACCATCCTCGTCCTCATCACCAATTACTCGCAGCCCGGAA
AACTCCCGCTGAACATCCTCAAGATTTGCGTCCTGAGCCTCAAGCCAGGCCTCAAATTCCTCGTCCCCCT
TTTTGCTGGACGGTAGGGATGGGGATTCTCGGGACCCCTCCTCTTCCTCTTCAAGGTCACCAGACAGAGA
TGCTACTGGGGCAACGGAAGAAAAGCTGGGTGCGGCCTGTGAGGATCAGCTTATCGATGATAAGCTGTCA
AACATGAGAATTCTTGAAGACGAAAGGGCCTCGTGATACGCCTATTTTTATAGGTTAATGTCATGATAAT
AATGGTTTCTTAGACGTCAGGTGGCACTTTTCGGGGAAATGTGCGCGGAACCCCTATTTGTTTATTTTTC
TAAATACATTCAAATATGTATCCGCTCATGAGACAATAACCCTGATAAATGCTTCAATAATATTGAAAAA
GGAAGAGTATGAGTATTCAACATTTCCGTGTCGCCCTTATTCCCTTTTTTGCGGCATTTTGCCTTCCTGT
TTTTGCTCACCCAGAAACGCTGGTGAAAGTAAAAGATGCTGAAGATCAGTTGGGTGCACGAGTGGGTTAC
ATCGAACTGGATCTCAACAGCGGTAAGATCCTTGAGAGTTTTCGCCCCGAAGAACGTTTTCCAATGATGA
GCACTTTTAAAGTTCTGCTATGTGGCGCGGTATTATCCCGTGTTGACGCCGGGCAAGAGCAACTCGGTCG
CCGCATACACTATTCTCAGAATGACTTGGTTGAGTACTCACCAGTCACAGAAAAGCATCTTACGGATGGC
ATGACAGTAAGAGAATTATGCAGTGCTGCCATAACCATGAGTGATAACACTGCGGCCAACTTACTTCTGA
CAACGATCGGAGGACCGAAGGAGCTAACCGCTTTTTTGCACAACATGGGGGATCATGTAACTCGCCTTGA
TCGTTGGGAACCGGAGCTGAATGAAGCCATACCAAACGACGAGCGTGACACCACGATGCCTGCAGCAATG
GCAACAACGTTGCGCAAACTATTAACTGGCGAACTACTTACTCTAGCTTCCCGGCAACAATTAATAGACT
GGATGGAGGCGGATAAAGTTGCAGGACCACTTCTGCGCTCGGCCCTTCCGGCTGGCTGGTTTATTGCTGA
TAAATCTGGAGCCGGTGAGCGTGGGTCTCGCGGTATCATTGCAGCACTGGGGCCAGATGGTAAGCCCTCC
CGTATCGTAGTTATCTACACGACGGGGAGTCAGGCAACTATGGATGAACGAAATAGACAGATCGCTGAGA
TAGGTGCCTCACTGATTAAGCATTGGTAACTGTCAGACCAAGTTTACTCATATATACTTTAGATTGATTT
AAAACTTCATTTTTAATTTAAAAGGATCTAGGTGAAGATCCTTTTTGATAATCTCATGACCAAAATCCCT
TAACGTGAGTTTTCGTTCCACTGAGCGTCAGACCCCGTAGAAAAGATCAAAGGATCTTCTTGAGATCCTT
TTTTTCTGCGCGTAATCTGCTGCTTGCAAACAAAAAAACCACCGCTACCAGCGGTGGTTTGTTTGCCGGA
TCAAGAGCTACCAACTCTTTTTCCGAAGGTAACTGGCTTCAGCAGAGCGCAGATACCAAATACTGTCCTT
CTAGTGTAGCCGTAGTTAGGCCACCACTTCAAGAACTCTGTAGCACCGCCTACATACCTCGCTCTGCTAA
TCCTGTTACCAGTGGCTGCTGCCAGTGGCGATAAGTCGTGTCTTACCGGGTTGGACTCAAGACGATAGTT
ACCGGATAAGGCGCAGCGGTCGGGCTGAACGGGGGGTTCGTGCACACAGCCCAGCTTGGAGCGAACGACC
TACACCGAACTGAGATACCTACAGCGTGAGCTATGAGAAAGCGCCACGCTTCCCGAAGGGAGAAAGGCGG
ACAGGTATCCGGTAAGCGGCAGGGTCGGAACAGGAGAGCGCACGAGGGAGCTTCCAGGGGGAAACGCCTG
GTATCTTTATAGTCCTGTCGGGTTTCGCCACCTCTGACTTGAGCGTCGATTTTTGTGATGCTCGTCAGGG
GGGCGGAGCCTATGGAAAAACGCCAGCAACGCGGCCTTTTTACGGTTCCTGGCCTTTTGCTGGCCTTGAA
GCTGTCCCTGATGGTCGTCATCTACCTGCCTGGACAGCATGGCCTGCAACGCGGGCATCCCGATGCCGCC
GGAAGCGAGAAGAATCATAATGGGGAAGGCCATCCAGCCTCGCGTCGAACTAGATGATCCGGCTGTGGAA
TGTGTGTCAGTTAGGGTGTGGAAAGTCCCCAGGCTCCCCAGCAGGCAGAAGTATGCAAAGCATGCATCTC
AATTAGTCAGCAACCAGGTGTGGAAAGTCCCCAGGCTCCCCAGCAGGCAGAAGTATGCAAAGCATGCATC
TCAATTAGTCAGCAACCATAGTCCCGCCCCTAACTCCGCCCATCCCGCCCCTAACTCCGCCCAGTTCCGC
CCATTCTCCGCCCCATGGCTGACTAATTTTTTTTATTTATGCAGAGGCCGAGGCCGCCTCGGCCTCTGAG
CTATTCCAGAAGTAGTGAGGAGGCTTTTTTGGAGGGTGACCGCCACGACCGGTATGGCCAAGCCTTTGTC
TCAAGAAGAATCCACCCTCATTGAAAGAGCAACGGCTACAATCAACAGCATCCCCATCTCTGAAGACTAC
AGCGTCGCCAGCGCAGCTCTCTCTAGCGACGGCCGCATCTTCACTGGTGTCAATGTATATCATTTTACTG
GGGGACCTTGTGCAGAACTCGTGGTGCTGGGCACTGCTGCTGCTGCGGCAGCTGGCAACCTGACTTGTAT
CGTCGCGATCGGAAATGAGAACAGGGGCATCTTGAGCCCCTGCGGACGGTGCCGACAGGTGCTTCTCGAT
CTGCATCCTGGGATCAAAGCCATAGTGAAGGACAGTGATGGACAGCCGACGGCAGTTGGGATTCGTGAAT
TGCTGCCCTCTGGTTATGTGTGGGAGGGCTAACGGTCCGACGCGGCCCGACGGGTCCGAGGGGGGTCGAC
CTCGAAACTTGTTTATTGCAGCTTATAATGGTTACAAATAAAGCAATAGCATCACAAATTTCACAAATAA
AGCATTTTTTTCACTGCATTCTAGTTGTGGTTTGTCCAAACTCATCAATGTATCTTATCATGTCTGGATC
TGATCCGAACCCCTTCCTCGACCAATTCTCATGTTTGACAGCTTATCATCGCAGATCCGGGCAACGTTGT
TGCCATTGCTCGACCAATTCTCATGTTTGACAGCTTATCATCGCAGATCCGTATGGTGCACTCTCAGTAC
AATCTGCTCTGATGCCGCATAGTTAAGCCAGTATCTGCTCCCTGCTTGTGTGTTGGAGGTCGCTGAGTAG
TGCGCGAGCAAAATTTAAGCTACAACAAGGCAAGGCTTGACCGACAATTGCATGAAGAATCTGCTTAGGG
TTAGGCGTTTTGCGCTGCTTCGCGATGTACGGGCCAGATATACGCGTATCTGAGGGGACTAGGGTGTGTT
TAGGCGAAAAGCGGGGCTTCGGTTGTACGCGGTTAGGAGTCCCCTCAGGATATAGTAGTTTCGCTTTTGC
ATAGGGAGGGGGAAATGTAGTCTTATGCAATACTCTTGTAGTCTTGCAACATGGTAACGATGAGTTAGCA
ACATGCCTTACAAGGAGAGAAAAAGCACCGTGCATGCCGATTGGTGGAAGTAAGGTGGTACGATCGTGCC
TTATTAGGAAGGCAACAGACGGGTCTGACATGGATTGGACGAACCACTGAATTCCGCATTGCAGAGATAT
TGTATTTAAGTGCCTAGCTCGATACAATAAACGCCATTTGACCATTCACCACATTGGTGTGCACCTCCAA
GCTGGCCGGGGATCCTCTAGGGCCTCTGAGCTATTCCAGAAGTAGTGAAGAGGCTTTTTTGGAGGCCTAG
GCTTTTGCAAAAAGCTCCGGATCGATCCTGAGAACTTCAGGGTGAGTTTGGGGACCCTTGATTGTTCTTT
CTTTTTCGCTATTGTAAAATTCATGTTATATGGAGGGGGCAAAGTTTTCAGGGTGTTGTTTAGAATGGGA
AGATGTCCCTTGTATCACCATGGACCCTCATGATAATTTTGTTTCTTTCACTTTCTACTCTGTTGACAAC
CATTGTCTCCTCTTATTTTCTTTTCATTTTCTGTAACTTTTTCGTTAAACTTTAGCTTGCATTTGTAACG
AATTTTTAAATTCACTTTTGTTTATTTGTCAGATTGTAAGTACTTTCTCTAATCACTTTTTTTTCAAGGC
AATCAGGGTATATTATATTGTACTTCAGCACAGTTTTAGAGAACAATTGTTATAATTAAATGATAAGGTA
GAATATTTCTGCATATAAATTCTGGCTGGCGTGGAAATATTCTTATTGGTAGAAACAACTACATCCTGGT
CATCATCCTGCCTTTCTCTTTATGGTTACAATGATATACACTGTTTGAGATGAGGATAAAATACTCTGAG
TCCAAACCGGGCCCCTCTGCTAACCATGTTCATGCCTTCTTCTTTTTCCTACAGCTCCTGGGCAACGTGC
TGGTTATTGTGCTGTCTCATCATTTTGGCAAAGAATTGTAATACGACTCACTATAGGGCGAATTGATATG
TCTAGATTAGATAAAAGTAAAGTGATTAACAGCGCATTAGAGCTGCTTAATGAGGTCGGAATCGAAGGTT
TAACAACCCGTAAACTCGCCCAGAAGCTAGGTGTAGAGCAGCCTACATTGTATTGGCATGTAAAAAATAA
GCGGGCTTTGCTCGACGCCTTAGCCATTGAGATGTTAGATAGGCACCATACTCACTTTTGCCCTTTAGAA
GGGGAAAGCTGGCAAGATTTTTTACGTAATAACGCTAAAAGTTTTAGATGTGCTTTACTAAGTCATCGCG
ATGGAGCAAAAGTACATTTAGGTACACGGCCTACAGAAAAACAGTATGAAACTCTCGAAAATCAATTAGC
CTTTTTATGCCAACAAGGTTTTTCACTAGAGAATGCATTATATGCACTCAGCGCTGTGGGGCATTTTACT
TTAGGTTGCGTATTGGAAGATCAAGAGCATCAAGTCGCTAAAGAAGAAAGGGAAACACCTACTACTGATA
GTATGCCGCCATTATTACGACAAGCTATCGAATTATTTGATCACCAAGGTGCAGAGCCAGCCTTCTTATT
CGGCCTTGAATTGATCATATGCGGATTAGAAAAACAACTTAAATGTGAAAGTGGGTCCGCGTACAGCGGA
TCCCGGGAATTCAGATCTTATTAAAGCAGAACTTGTTTATTGCAGCTTATAATGGTTACAAATAAAGCAA
TAGCATCACAAATTTCACAAATAAAGCATTTTTTTCACTGCATTCTAGTTGTGGTTTGTCCAAACTCATC
AATGTATCTTATCATGTCTGGTCGAATCCATGGCGCAGAACTGGTAGGTATGGAAGATCCGCGTTGACAT
TGATTATTGACTAGTTATTAATAGTAATCAATTACGGGGTCATTAGTTCATAGCCCATATATGGAGTTCC
GCGTTACATAACTTACGGTAAATGGCCCGCCTGGCTGACCGCCCAACGACCCCCGCCCATTGACGTCAAT
AATGACGTATGTTCCCATAGTAACGCCAATAGGGACTTTCCATTGACGTCAATGGGTGGAGTATTTACGG
TAAACTGCCCACTTGGCAGTACATCAAGTGTATCATATGCCAAGTACGCCCCCTATTGACGTCAATGACG
GTAAATGGCCCGCCTGGCATTATGCCCAGTACATGACCTTATGGGACTTTCCTACTTGGCAGTACATCTA
CGTATTAGTCATCGCTATTACCATGGTGATGCGGTTTTGGCAGTACATCAATGGGCGTGGATAGCGGTTT
GACTCACGGGGATTTCCAAGTCTCCACCCCATTGACGTCAATGGGAGTTTGTTTTGGCACCAAAATCAAC
GGGACTTTCCAAAATGTCGTAACAACTCCGCCCCATTGACGCAAATGGGCGGTAGGCGTGTACGGTGGGA
GGTCTATATAAGCAGAGCTCTCCCTATCAGTGATAGAGATCTCCCTATCAGTGATAGAGATCGTCGACGA
GCTCGTTTAGTGAACCGTCAGATCGCCTGGAGACGCCATCCACGCTGTTTTGACCTCCATAGAAGACACC
GGGACCGATCCAGCCTCCGGACTCTAGCGTTTAAACTTAAGCTTACCACCATGGATTATAAAGACGATGA
TGACAAGCACCACCACCACCACCACGACAAGGATTGTGAAATGAAACGCACCACACTGGACAGCCCTTTG
GGGAAGCTGGAGCTGTCTGGTTGTGAGCAGGGTCTGCACGAAATAATTTTTCTGGGCAAGGGGACGTCTG
CAGCTGATGCCGTGGAGGTCCCAGCCCCCGCTGCGGTTCTCGGAGGTCCGGAGCCCCTGATACAGGCTAC
AGCCTGGCTGAATGCCTATTTCCACCAGCCCGAGGCTATCGAAGAGTTCCCCGTGCCGGCTCTTCACCAT
CCCGTTTTCCAGCAAGAGTCGTTCACCAGACAGGTGTTATGGAAGCTGCTGAAGGTTGTGAAATTCGGAG
AAGTGATTTCTGAGTCACACTTAGCAGCCCTGGTAGGCAACCCCGCAGCCACGGCAGCAGTGAATACGGC
ACTGGATGGCAATCCTGTCCCTATCCTGATCCCGTGCCACAGAGTGGTCCAGGGGGATTCGGATGTGGGG
CCGTACCTTGGTGGACTGGCCGTGAAGGAATGGCTTCTGGCCCATGAAGGCCACCGGTTGGGGAAGCCAG
GCTTGGGATTCGAACTGGAGGTGCTGTTCCAGGGCCCCGGTACCGCCATCACAAGTTTGTACAAAAAAGC
AGGCTTAATGAGTTTAGCTCTGAGAAGTGAGCTTCTAGTGGACAAAACAAAGAGGAAAAAAAGAAGAGAA
CTGTCTGAGGAACAGAAACAAGAAATTAAAGATGCTTTTGAACTATTTGATACAGACAAAGATGAAGCAA
TAGATTATCATGAATTAAAGGTGGCAATGAGAGCCTTGGGGTTTGATGTAAAAAAAGCTGATGTACTGAA
GATTCTTAAAGATTATGACAGAGAAGCCACAGGGAAAATCACCTTTGAAGATTTTAATGAAGTTGTGACA
GACTGGATATTGGAAAGAGATCCCCATGAAGAAATACTCAAGGCATTTAAACTATTTGATGATGATGATT
CAGGTAAAATAAGCTTGAGGAATTTGCGACGTGTTGCTAGAGAATTGGGTGAAAACATGAGTGATGAAGA
ACTTCGAGCTATGATAGAAGAATTTGACAAAGATGGTGATGGAGAAATAAACCAAGAGGAGTTCATTGCT
ATTATGACTGGTGACATTTAATGATACCCAGCTTTC
Features (pLannotate 1.2.2; 31 found; start..end, strand, type, name):
     85..196     +  polyA_signal   bGH poly(A) signal: bovine growth hormone polyadenylation signal
    737..2294    -  rep_origin     oriP (fragment): Epstein-Barr virus oriP replication origin (Yates et al., 2000)
   2407..2625    -  CDS            gL (fragment): GL_EBVB9 - Experimental evidence at protein level: Swiss-Prot protein existence level 1. The heterodimer glycoprotein H-glycoprotein L is required for the fusion of viral and plasma membranes leading to virus entry into the host cell. Acts as a functional inhibitor of gH and maintains gH in an inhibited form. Upon binding to host integrins, gL dissociates from gH leading to activation of the viral fusion glycoproteins gB and gH. Fusion of EBV with B-lymphocytes requires the additional receptor- binding protein gp42, which forms a complex with gH/gL. The heterodimer gH/gL targets also host EPHA
   2708..4633    -  CDS            EBNA1: Epstein-Barr nuclear antigen 1, also known as EBNA-1 crucial for latent viral infection, and for episomal amplification of vectors containing the oriP origin (Okita et al., 2013)
   4671..5015    -  CDS            BRRF2_EBVB9 (fragment): Protein inferred from homology: Swiss-Prot protein existence level 3. From Epstein-Barr virus (strain B95-8) (HHV-4) (Human herpesvirus 4).
   5018..5041    -  promoter       tet promoter (fragment): E. coli promoter for tetracycline efflux protein gene
   5154..5258    +  promoter       AmpR promoter: bla
   5259..6119    +  CDS            AmpR: β-lactamase; bla; confers resistance to ampicillin, carbenicillin, and related antibiotics
   6290..6878    +  rep_origin     ori: high-copy-number ColE1/pMB1/pBR322/pUC origin of replication
   6924..7047    -  CDS            TcR (fragment): tetracycline efflux protein; tet; confers resistance to tetracycline
   7085..7382    +  promoter       SV40 promoter: SV40 enhancer and early promoter
   7404..7802    +  CDS            BSD: blasticidin S deaminase; Aspergillus terreus BSD; confers resistance to blasticidin
   7846..7980    +  polyA_signal   SV40 poly(A) signal: SV40 polyadenylation signal
   8102..8154    -  misc_feature   bom (fragment): basis of mobility region from pBR322
   8285..8378    +  ncRNA          Retro dr1: Accession: RF00214 - Retrovirus direct repeat 1 (dr1)
   8414..8675    +  promoter       RSV promoter: Rous sarcoma virus enhancer/promoter
   8701..8761    +  promoter       SV40 promoter (fragment): SV40 early promoter
   8792..9364    +  intron         β-globin intron: intron from rabbit β-globin gene
   9419..9437    +  promoter       T7 promoter: promoter for bacteriophage T7 RNA polymerase
   9448..10068   +  CDS            tetR: TETR2_ECOLX - Experimental evidence at protein level: Swiss-Prot protein existence level 1. TetR is the repressor of the tetracycline resistance element; its N-terminal region forms a helix-turn-helix structure and binds DNA. Binding of tetracycline to TetR reduces the repressor affinity for the tetracycline resistance gene (tetA) promoter operator sites. From Escherichia coli.
  10110..10231   +  polyA_signal   SV40 poly(A) signal: SV40 polyadenylation signal
  10286..10665   +  enhancer       CMV enhancer: human cytomegalovirus immediate early enhancer
  10666..10869   +  promoter       CMV promoter: human cytomegalovirus (CMV) immediate early promoter
  10871..10890   +  promoter       PLtetO-1 promoter (fragment): modified phage lambda PL promoter with tet operator sites (Lutz and Bujard, 1997)
  10892..10911   +  promoter       PLtetO-1 promoter (fragment): modified phage lambda PL promoter with tet operator sites (Lutz and Bujard, 1997)
  10919..10952   +  promoter       TRE3GV promoter (fragment): 3rd-generation Tet-responsive promoter that can be activated by binding of Tet-On® 3G, optimized for retroviral and lentiviral vectors
  11068..11085   +  CDS            9xHis (fragment): 9xHis affinity tag
  11086..11628   +  CDS            MGMT (fragment): MGMT_HUMAN - Experimental evidence at protein level: Swiss-Prot protein existence level 1. Involved in the cellular defense against the biological effects of O6-methylguanine (O6-MeG) and O4-methylthymine (O4-MeT) in DNA. Repairs the methylated nucleobase in DNA by stoichiometrically transferring the methyl group to a cysteine residue in the enzyme. This is a suicide reaction: the enzyme is irreversibly inactivated. From Homo sapiens (Human).
  11671..11695   +  protein_bind   attB1: mutant version of attB; recombination site for the Gateway® BP reaction BP Clonase™
  11698..12198   +  CDS            CETN3: CETN3_HUMAN - Also known as CEN3. Experimental evidence at protein level: Swiss-Prot protein existence level 1. As a component of the TREX-2 complex, involved in the export of mRNAs to the cytoplasm through the nuclear pores. From Homo sapiens (Human).
  12206..14      -  protein_bind   attB2 (across the origin): mutant version of attB; recombination site for the Gateway® BP reaction BP Clonase™
