[The description below was written by a language model from this plasmid's Addgene catalogue record and pLannotate feature annotations shown in this document.]
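Description:
pEBTetBl-CLIP-Centrin3 is an episomal, tetracycline-regulated mammalian expression plasmid of about 12.2 kb built on the pEBTetBl backbone. It is propagated in E. coli through a high-copy ColE1/pUC-type origin with ampicillin resistance (AmpR). In mammalian cells it carries the Epstein-Barr virus oriP origin together with an EBNA1 coding sequence, a pairing that lets the plasmid replicate and be retained as an extrachromosomal element in dividing cells rather than relying on integration. Transfected cells are selected with blasticidin through a BSD cassette driven by the SV40 early promoter and terminated by an SV40 poly(A) signal. Short fragments of EBV genes and pBR322-derived sequences (tet promoter, TcR, bom) annotated nearby appear to be backbone remnants.

The payload is human Centrin3 (CETN3), a centrosomal protein, fused at its N-terminus to CLIP-tag. The feature table annotates the tag as an MGMT fragment, consistent with CLIP-tag being an engineered derivative of human O6-alkylguanine-DNA alkyltransferase that reacts covalently with benzylcytosine-linked probes. A His tag lies immediately upstream of it, and the catalogue entry also lists a FLAG tag, which the annotation does not resolve. Centrin3 was inserted by Gateway cloning and is flanked by attB1 and attB2 sites.

Expression is driven by the CMV enhancer/promoter followed by two tet operator sites (CMV-TetO2) and ends at a bGH poly(A) signal. The same plasmid encodes TetR, downstream of RSV promoter sequences and a rabbit β-globin intron, so transcription is repressed until tetracycline or doxycycline releases the repressor. The construct is intended for inducible expression of labelable Centrin3 in mammalian cells, and the associated study used selective chemical crosslinking to probe centrosomal protein complexes.
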