Addgene plasmid #136855: pEBTetBl-CLIP-Centrin3
Purpose: Mammalian expression of the centrosomal protein Centrin3 N-terminally fused to CLIP-tag
Depositing lab: Kai Johnsson. Depositing organization: Swiss Federal Institute of Technology (EPFL). Publication: Selective chemical crosslinking reveals a Cep57-Cep63-Cep152 centrosomal complex. Lukinavicius G, Lavogina D, Orpinell M, Umezawa K, Reymond L, Garin N, Gonczy P, Johnsson K. Curr Biol. 2013 Feb 4;23(3):265-70. doi: 10.1016/j.cub.2012.12.030. Epub 2013 Jan 17. PubMed 23333316.
Backbone
  Vector backbone: pEBTetBl
  Backbone size w/o insert (bp): 10945
  Vector type: Mammalian Expression
  Selectable markers: Blasticidin
Growth in bacteria
  Bacterial resistance: Ampicillin, 100 μg/mL
  Growth temperature: 37°C
  Growth strain: DH5alpha
  Copy number: High Copy
Gene/Insert
  Gene/Insert name: CLIP-Centrin3
  Species: H. sapiens (human), Synthetic
  Insert size (bp): 1377
  Promoter: CMV-TetO2
  Tag / fusion protein: FLAG-tag / His-tag (N terminal on insert)
  Cloning method: Gateway Cloning
  Sequencing primers: 5′ CMV_Fwd; 3′ BGH_Rev
Terms and licenses: Academic/Nonprofit Terms; Industry Terms: Not Available to Industry
How to cite: pEBTetBl-CLIP-Centrin3 was a gift from Kai Johnsson (Addgene plasmid # 136855 ; http://n2t.net/addgene:136855 ; RRID:Addgene_136855)
